Addgene plasmid #142470: TFORF0159
Purpose: Lentiviral vector for overexpressing transcription factor ORFs with unique 24-bp barcodes. Barcodes facilitate identification of transcription factors in pooled screens.
Depositing lab: Feng Zhang. Depositing organization: Broad Institute. Publication: A transcription factor atlas of directed differentiation. Joung J, Ma S, Tay T, Geiger-Schuller KR, Kirchgatterer PC, Verdine VK, Guo B, Arias-Garcia MA, Allen WE, Singh A, Kuksenko O, Abudayyeh OO, Gootenberg JS, Fu Z, Macrae RK, Buenrostro JD, Regev A, Zhang F. Cell. 2023 Jan 5;186(1):209-229.e26. doi: 10.1016/j.cell.2022.11.026. PubMed 36608654.
Backbone
  Vector backbone: pLX_TRC317
  Backbone manufacturer: Broad Institute Genetic Perturbation Platform
  Backbone size w/o insert (bp): 8264
  Vector type: Mammalian Expression, Lentiviral
  Selectable markers: Puromycin
Growth in bacteria
  Bacterial resistance: Ampicillin, 100 μg/mL
  Growth temperature: 37°C
  Growth strain: NEB Stable
  Copy number: High Copy
Gene/Insert
  Gene/Insert name: EWSR1
  Species: H. sapiens (human)
  Insert size (bp): 1166
  Entrez Gene: EWSR1 (a.k.a. EWS, EWS-FLI1)
  Promoter: EF1a
  Cloning method: Unknown
  Sequencing primers: 5′ GGGTGGAGACTGAAGTTAGGCCAG; 3′ CACATAGCGTAAAAGGAGCAACATAG
Terms and licenses: Academic/Nonprofit Terms; Industry Terms: Not Available to Industry
Depositor comments: NM_001163287,ENST00000333395 . The transcription factor ORF portion of this plasmid was synthesized by Genewiz. Please test multiple small colonies in case of plasmid recombination. To make this collection available in a timely manner, a portion of this collection was not fully sequenced by Addgene. If an Addgene verified full plasmid sequence is not available, please contact us prior to placing an order to request the full sequence.
How to cite: TFORF0159 was a gift from Feng Zhang (Addgene plasmid # 142470 ; http://n2t.net/addgene:142470 ; RRID:Addgene_142470)
