[The description below was written by a language model from this plasmid's Addgene catalogue record and pLannotate feature annotations shown in this document.]
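Description:
TFORF0159 is a third-generation-style, self-inactivating lentiviral expression plasmid built on the pLX_TRC317 backbone and carrying a human EWSR1 open reading frame as one member of a barcoded transcription factor ORF library. It is propagated in E. coli through a high-copy ColE1/pUC-type origin with ampicillin selection (AmpR under its own promoter), and the backbone also retains an f1 origin, T7 and T3 promoters and lac-derived remnants. Because the plasmid contains repeated LTR sequences, the depositor notes a risk of recombination during propagation.

The viral portion begins with an RSV promoter fused to a truncated HIV-1 5' LTR, which drives genomic RNA production in packaging cells. It is followed by the Ψ packaging signal with a gag fragment, the Rev response element for nuclear export, a cPPT/CTS, and a ΔU3 3' LTR that inactivates the LTR promoter after integration, with an SV40 poly(A) signal downstream. Within the provirus, an SV40 promoter/origin segment drives a puromycin N-acetyltransferase gene for selecting transduced mammalian cells. The EF-1α promoter separately provides strong constitutive expression of the EWSR1 ORF, listed as about 1.2 kb and corresponding to a specific annotated transcript isoform; the feature table matches roughly 1 kb of it to the reference protein. A WPRE downstream of the ORF enhances transcript stability and expression.

The record states that each library member carries a unique 24-bp barcode, although this is not annotated in the feature table. The short U6 promoter fragment between the ORF and the WPRE is likely a residual or primer-binding sequence rather than a functional promoter. The construct is intended for overexpressing this factor in mammalian cells, alone or in pooled screens where barcodes identify the delivered transcription factor, such as directed differentiation studies.
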