Features (pLannotate 1.2.2; 31 found; start..end, strand, type, name):
      5..231     +  promoter       RSV promoter: Rous sarcoma virus enhancer/promoter
    232..412     +  LTR            5' LTR (truncated): truncated 5' long terminal repeat (LTR) from HIV-1
    459..584     +  misc_feature   HIV-1 Ψ: packaging signal of human immunodeficiency virus type 1
    568..931     +  CDS            HIV-1 gag (fragment): gag protein from human immunodeficiency virus 1; gag
   1077..1310    +  misc_feature   RRE: The Rev response element (RRE) of HIV-1 allows for Rev-dependent mRNA export from the nucleus to the cytoplasm.
   1687..1713    +  CDS            Rev (fragment): human immunodeficiency virus 1 (HIV-1) Rev protein; rev; enhances nuclear export of unspliced and incompletely spliced viral mRNAs
   1720..1743    +  promoter       SV40 promoter (fragment): SV40 early promoter
   1744..1815    +  promoter       SV40 promoter (fragment): SV40 enhancer and early promoter
   1839..1974    +  rep_origin     SV40 ori: SV40 origin of replication
   2020..2616    +  CDS            PuroR (fragment): puromycin N-acetyltransferase; pac from Streptomyces; confers resistance to puromycin
   2665..2782    +  misc_feature   cPPT/CTS: central polypurine tract and central termination sequence of HIV-1
   2847..2913    +  CDS            small t antigen (fragment): SV40 (simian virus 40) small t antigen
   2920..4098    +  promoter       EF-1α promoter: strong constitutive promoter for human elongation factor EF-1α
   4115..5101    +  CDS            EWSR1 (fragment): EWS_HUMAN - Also known as EWS. Experimental evidence at protein level: Swiss-Prot protein existence level 1. Might normally function as a transcriptional repressor. EWS- fusion-proteins (EFPS) may play a role in the tumorigenic process. They may disturb gene expression by mimicking, or interfering with the normal function of CTD-POLII within the transcription initiation complex. They may also contribute to an aberrant activation of the fusion protein target genes. From Homo sapiens (Human).
   5192..5245    +  promoter       U6 promoter (fragment): RNA polymerase III promoter for human U6 snRNA
   5287..5875    +  misc_feature   WPRE: woodchuck hepatitis virus posttranscriptional regulatory element
   5926..5945    +  misc_feature   cPPT/CTS (fragment): central polypurine tract and central termination sequence of HIV-1
   5947..6180    +  LTR            3' LTR (ΔU3): self-inactivating 3' long terminal repeat (LTR) from HIV-1
   6258..6379    +  polyA_signal   SV40 poly(A) signal: SV40 polyadenylation signal
   6419..6554    +  rep_origin     SV40 ori: SV40 origin of replication
   6575..6593    -  promoter       T7 promoter: promoter for bacteriophage T7 RNA polymerase
   6601..6756    +  CDS            lacZα (fragment): LacZα fragment of β-galactosidase; lacZ fragment
   6761..7189    +  rep_origin     f1 ori (sequence partly withheld): f1 bacteriophage origin of replication; arrow indicates direction of (+) strand synthesis
   7242..7346    +  promoter       AmpR promoter: bla
   7347..8207    +  CDS            AmpR: β-lactamase; bla; confers resistance to ampicillin, carbenicillin, and related antibiotics
   8378..8966    +  rep_origin     ori: high-copy-number ColE1/pMB1/pBR322/pUC origin of replication
   9149..9241    +  CDS            lacI (fragment): lac repressor; lacI; The lac repressor binds to the lac operator to inhibit transcription in E. coli. This inhibition can be relieved by adding lactose or isopropyl-β-D-thiogalactopyranoside (IPTG).
   9254..9275    +  protein_bind   CAP binding site: CAP binding activates transcription in the presence of cAMP. E. coli catabolite activator protein
   9290..9320    +  promoter       lac promoter: promoter for the E. coli lac operon
   9328..9344    +  protein_bind   lac operator: The lac repressor binds to the lac operator to inhibit transcription in E. coli. This inhibition can be relieved by adding lactose or isopropyl-β-D-thiogalactopyranoside (IPTG). lac repressor encoded by lacI
   9389..9407    +  promoter       T3 promoter: promoter for bacteriophage T3 RNA polymerase
>Addgene plasmid #142470 | TFORF0159 | addgene full sequence | sequence record 391773 | Addgene NGS Result
TTAATGTAGTCTTATGCAATACTCTTGTAGTCTTGCAACATGGTAACGATGAGTTAGCAACATGCCTTAC
AAGGAGAGAAAAAGCACCGTGCATGCCGATTGGTGGAAGTAAGGTGGTACGATCGTGCCTTATTAGGAAG
GCAACAGACGGGTCTGACATGGATTGGACGAACCACTGAATTGCCGCATTGCAGAGATATTGTATTTAAG
TGCCTAGCTCGATACATAAACGGGTCTCTCTGGTTAGACCAGATCTGAGCCTGGGAGCTCTCTGGCTAAC
TAGGGAACCCACTGCTTAAGCCTCAATAAAGCTTGCCTTGAGTGCTTCAAGTAGTGTGTGCCCGTCTGTT
GTGTGACTCTGGTAACTAGAGATCCCTCAGACCCTTTTAGTCAGTGTGGAAAATCTCTAGCAGTGGCGCC
CGAACAGGGACTTGAAAGCGAAAGGGAAACCAGAGGAGCTCTCTCGACGCAGGACTCGGCTTGCTGAAGC
GCGCACGGCAAGAGGCGAGGGGCGGCGACTGGTGAGTACGCCAAAAATTTTGACTAGCGGAGGCTAGAAG
GAGAGAGATGGGTGCGAGAGCGTCAGTATTAAGCGGGGGAGAATTAGATCGCGATGGGAAAAAATTCGGT
TAAGGCCAGGGGGAAAGAAAAAATATAAATTAAAACATATAGTATGGGCAAGCAGGGAGCTAGAACGATT
CGCAGTTAATCCTGGCCTGTTAGAAACATCAGAAGGCTGTAGACAAATACTGGGACAGCTACAACCATCC
CTTCAGACAGGATCAGAAGAACTTAGATCATTATATAATACAGTAGCAACCCTCTATTGTGTGCATCAAA
GGATAGAGATAAAAGACACCAAGGAAGCTTTAGACAAGATAGAGGAAGAGCAAAACAAAAGTAAGACCAC
CGCACAGCAAGCGGCCGCTGATCTTCAGACCTGGAGGAGGAGATATGAGGGACAATTGGAGAAGTGAATT
ATATAAATATAAAGTAGTAAAAATTGAACCATTAGGAGTAGCACCCACCAAGGCAAAGAGAAGAGTGGTG
CAGAGAGAAAAAAGAGCAGTGGGAATAGGAGCTTTGTTCCTTGGGTTCTTGGGAGCAGCAGGAAGCACTA
TGGGCGCAGCGTCAATGACGCTGACGGTACAGGCCAGACAATTATTGTCTGGTATAGTGCAGCAGCAGAA
CAATTTGCTGAGGGCTATTGAGGCGCAACAGCATCTGTTGCAACTCACAGTCTGGGGCATCAAGCAGCTC
CAGGCAAGAATCCTGGCTGTGGAAAGATACCTAAAGGATCAACAGCTCCTGGGGATTTGGGGTTGCTCTG
GAAAACTCATTTGCACCACTGCTGTGCCTTGGAATGCTAGTTGGAGTAATAAATCTCTGGAACAGATTTG
GAATCACACGACCTGGATGGAGTGGGACAGAGAAATTAACAATTACACAAGCTTAATACACTCCTTAATT
GAAGAATCGCAAAACCAGCAAGAAAAGAATGAACAAGAATTATTGGAATTAGATAAATGGGCAAGTTTGT
GGAATTGGTTTAACATAACAAATTGGCTGTGGTATATAAAATTATTCATAATGATAGTAGGAGGCTTGGT
AGGTTTAAGAATAGTTTTTGCTGTACTTTCTATAGTGAATAGAGTTAGGCAGGGATATTCACCATTATCG
TTTCAGACCCACCTCCCAACCCCGAGGGGACCCATGCATTGCATCTCAATTAGTCAGCAACCAGGTGTGG
AAAGTCCCCAGGCTCCCCAGCAGGCAGAAGTATGCAAAGCATGCGTCTCAATTAGTCAGCAACCATAGTC
CCGCCCCTAACTCCGCCCATCCCGCCCCTAACTCCGCCCAGTTCCGCCCATTCTCCGCCCCATGGCTGAC
TAATTTTTTTTATTTATGCAGAGGCCGAGGCCGCCTCGGCCTCTGAGCTATTCCAGAAGTAGTGAGGAGG
CTTTTTTGGAGGCCTAGGCTTTTGCAAAAAGCTTTCTAGAGGTACCACCGGAGCTTACCATGACCGAGTA
CAAGCCCACGGTGCGCCTCGCCACCCGCGACGACGTCCCCAGGGCCGTACGCACCCTCGCCGCCGCGTTC
GCCGACTACCCCGCCACGCGCCACACCGTCGATCCGGACCGCCACATCGAGCGGGTCACCGAGCTGCAAG
AACTCTTCCTCACGCGCGTCGGGCTCGACATCGGCAAGGTGTGGGTCGCGGACGACGGCGCCGCCGTGGC
GGTCTGGACCACGCCGGAGAGCGTCGAAGCGGGGGCGGTGTTCGCCGAGATCGGCCCGCGCATGGCCGAG
TTGAGCGGTTCCCGGCTGGCCGCGCAGCAACAGATGGAAGGCCTCCTGGCGCCGCACCGGCCCAAGGAGC
CCGCGTGGTTCCTGGCCACCGTCGGCGTCTCGCCCGACCACCAGGGCAAGGGTCTGGGCAGCGCCGTCGT
GCTCCCCGGAGTGGAGGCGGCCGAGCGCGCCGGGGTGCCCGCCTTCCTGGAGACCTCCGCGCCCCGCAAC
CTCCCCTTCTACGAGCGGCTCGGCTTCACCGTCACCGCCGACGTCGAGGTGCCCGAAGGACCGCGCACCT
GGTGCATGACCCGCAAGCCCGGTGCCAGTTAACGAATTCTAGATCTTGAGACAAATGGCAGTATTCATCC
ACAATTTTAAAAGAAAAGGGGGGATTGGGGGGTACAGTGCAGGGGAAAGAATAGTAGACATAATAGCAAC
AGACATACAAACTAAAGAATTACAAAAACAAATTACAAAAATTCAAAATTTTCGGGTTTATTACAGGGAC
AGCAGAGATCCACTTTGGCGCCGGCTCGAGGCCTGCAGGTGCAAAGATGGATAAAGTTTTAAACAGAGAG
GAATCTTTGCAGCTAATGGACCTTCTAGGTCTTGAAAGGAGTGGGAATTGGCTCCGGTGCCCGTCAGTGG
GCAGAGCGCACATCGCCCACAGTCCCCGAGAAGTTGGGGGGAGGGGTCGGCAATTGAACCGGTGCCTAGA
GAAGGTGGCGCGGGGTAAACTGGGAAAGTGATGTCGTGTACTGGCTCCGCCTTTTTCCCGAGGGTGGGGG
AGAACCGTATATAAGTGCAGTAGTCGCCGTGAACGTTCTTTTTCGCAACGGGTTTGCCGCCAGAACACAG
GTAAGTGCCGTGTGTGGTTCCCGCGGGCCTGGCCTCTTTACGGGTTATGGCCCTTGCGTGCCTTGAATTA
CTTCCACCTGGCTGCAGTACGTGATTCTTGATCCCGAGCTTCGGGTTGGAAGTGGGTGGGAGAGTTCGAG
GCCTTGCGCTTAAGGAGCCCCTTCGCCTCGTGCTTGAGTTGAGGCCTGGCCTGGGCGCTGGGGCCGCCGC
GTGCGAATCTGGTGGCACCTTCGCGCCTGTCTCGCTGCTTTCGATAAGTCTCTAGCCATTTAAAATTTTT
GATGACCTGCTGCGACGCTTTTTTTCTGGCAAGATAGTCTTGTAAATGCGGGCCAAGATCTGCACACTGG
TATTTCGGTTTTTGGGGCCGCGGGCGGCGACGGGGCCCGTGCGTCCCAGCGCACATGTTCGGCGAGGCGG
GGCCTGCGAGCGCGGCCACCGAGAATCGGACGGGGGTAGTCTCAAGCTGGCCGGCCTGCTCTGGTGCCTG
GCCTCGCGCCGCCGTGTATCGCCCCGCCCTGGGCGGCAAGGCTGGCCCGGTCGGCACCAGTTGCGTGAGC
GGAAAGATGGCCGCTTCCCGGCCCTGCTGCAGGGAGCTCAAAATGGAGGACGCGGCGCTCGGGAGAGCGG
GCGGGTGAGTCACCCACACAAAGGAAAAGGGCCTTTCCGTCCTCAGCCGTCGCTTCATGTGACTCCACGG
AGTACCGGGCGCCGTCCAGGCACCTCGATTAGTTCTCGAGCTTTTGGAGTACGTCGTCTTTAGGTTGGGG
GGAGGGGTTTTATGCGATGGAGTTTCCCCACACTGAGTGGGTGGAGACTGAAGTTAGGCCAGCTTGGCAC
TTGATGTAATTCTCCTTGGAATTTGCCCTTTTTGAGTTTGGATCTTGGTTCATTCTCAAGCCTCAGACAG
TGGTTCAAAGTTTTTTTCTTCCATTTCAGGTGTCGTGAGGCTAGCACCGCCACCATGGCGTCCACGGATT
ACAGTACCTATAGCCAAGCTGCAGCGCAGCAGGGCTACAGTGCTTACACCGCCCAGCCCACTCAAGGATA
TGCACAGACCACCCAGGCATATGGGCAACAAAGCTATGGAACCTATGGACAGCCCACTGATGTCAGCTAT
ACCCAGGCTCAGACCACTGCAACCTATGGGCAGACCGCCTATGCAACTTCTTATGGACAGCCTCCCACTG
GTTATACTACTCCAACTGCCCCCCAGGCATACAGCCAGCCTGTCCAGGGGTATGGCACTGGTGCTTATGA
TACCACCACTGCTACAGTCACCACCACCCAGGCCTCCTATGCAGCTCAGTCTGCATATGGCACTCAGCCT
GCTTATCCAGCCTATGGGCAGCAGCCAGCAGCCACTGCACCTACAAGACCGCAGGATGGAAACAAGCCCA
CTGAGACTAGTCAACCTCAATCTAGCACAGGGGGTTACAACCAGCCCAGCCTAGGATATGGACAGAGTAA
CTACAGTTATCCCCAGGTACCTGGGAGCTACCCCATGCAGCCAGTCACTGCACCTCCATCCTACCCTCCT
ACCAGCTATTCCTCTACACAGCCGACTAGTTATGATCAGAGCAGTTACTCTCAGCAGAACACCTATGGGC
AACCGAGCAGCTATGGACAGCAGAGTAGCTATGGTCAACAAAGCAGCTATGGGCAGCAGCCTCCCACTAG
TTACCCACCCCAAACTGGATCCTACAGCCAAGCTCCAAGTCAATATAGCCAACAGAGCAGCAGCTACGGG
CAGCAGAGTTCATTCCGACAGGACCACCCCAGTAGCATGGGTGTTTATGGGCAGGAGTCTGGAGGATTTT
CCGGACCAGGAGAGAACCGGAGCATGAGTGGCCCTGATAACCGGGGCAGGGGAAGAGGGGGATTTGATCG
TGGAGGCATGAGCAGAGGTGGGCGGGGAGGAGGACGCGGTGGAATGGGGTTACAAAGTGAGAGCCTTGTA
TACACTTCAATACTTAAAAAGTACCCGTACTCAGTACTCAGCCGGCAGCATAATGAAAAGTGGGACTAGT
AATGAACTAGTCCGTAACTTGAAAGTATTTCGATTTCTTGGCTTTATATATCTTGTGGAAAGGACGAGTC
AGGGTTGATAGTGGCTAACTCACGCGTTAAGTCGACAATCAACCTCTGGATTACAAAATTTGTGAAAGAT
TGACTGGTATTCTTAACTATGTTGCTCCTTTTACGCTATGTGGATACGCTGCTTTAATGCCTTTGTATCA
TGCTATTGCTTCCCGTATGGCTTTCATTTTCTCCTCCTTGTATAAATCCTGGTTGCTGTCTCTTTATGAG
GAGTTGTGGCCCGTTGTCAGGCAACGTGGCGTGGTGTGCACTGTGTTTGCTGACGCAACCCCCACTGGTT
GGGGCATTGCCACCACCTGTCAGCTCCTTTCCGGGACTTTCGCTTTCCCCCTCCCTATTGCCACGGCGGA
ACTCATCGCCGCCTGCCTTGCCCGCTGCTGGACAGGGGCTCGGCTGTTGGGCACTGACAATTCCGTGGTG
TTGTCGGGGAAATCATCGTCCTTTCCTTGGCTGCTCGCCTGTGTTGCCACCTGGATTCTGCGCGGGACGT
CCTTCTGCTACGTCCCTTCGGCCCTCAATCCAGCGGACCTTCCTTCCCGCGGCCTGCTGCCGGCTCTGCG
GCCTCTTCCGCGTCTTCGCCTTCGCCCTCAGACGAGTCGGATCTCCCTTTGGGCCGCCTCCCCGCGTCGA
CTTTAAGACCAATGACTTACAAGGCAGCTGTAGATCTTAGCCACTTTTTAAAAGAAAAGGGGGGACTGGA
AGGGCTAATTCACTCCCAACGAAGACAAGATCTGCTTTTTGCTTGTACTGGGTCTCTCTGGTTAGACCAG
ATCTGAGCCTGGGAGCTCTCTGGCTAACTAGGGAACCCACTGCTTAAGCCTCAATAAAGCTTGCCTTGAG
TGCTTCAAGTAGTGTGTGCCCGTCTGTTGTGTGACTCTGGTAACTAGAGATCCCTCAGACCCTTTTAGTC
AGTGTGGAAAATCTCTAGCAGTACGTATAGTAGTTCATGTCATCTTATTATTCAGTATTTATAACTTGCA
AAGAAATGAATATCAGAGAGTGAGAGGAACTTGTTTATTGCAGCTTATAATGGTTACAAATAAAGCAATA
GCATCACAAATTTCACAAATAAAGCATTTTTTTCACTGCATTCTAGTTGTGGTTTGTCCAAACTCATCAA
TGTATCTTATCATGTCTGGCTCTAGCTATCCCGCCCCTAACTCCGCCCATCCCGCCCCTAACTCCGCCCA
GTTCCGCCCATTCTCCGCCCCATGGCTGACTAATTTTTTTTATTTATGCAGAGGCCGAGGCCGCCTCGGC
CTCTGAGCTATTCCAGAAGTAGTGAGGAGGCTTTTTTGGAGGCCTAGGGACGTACCCAATTCGCCCTATA
GTGAGTCGTATTACGCGCGCTCACTGGCCGTCGTTTTACAACGTCGTGACTGGGAAAACCCTGGCGTTAC
CCAACTTAATCGCCTTGCAGCACATCCCCCTTTCGCCAGCTGGCGTAATAGCGAAGAGGCCCGCACCGAT
CGCCCTTCCCAACAGTTGCGCAGCCTGAATGGCGAATGGG
[124 nt withheld, positions 6761-6884]
C
[91 nt withheld, positions 6886-6976]
A
[49 nt withheld, positions 6978-7026]
CCTTTGACGTTGGAGTCCACGTTCTTT
[37 nt withheld, positions 7054-7090]
ACCCTATCTCGGTCTATTCTTTTGATTTATAAGGGATTTTGCCGATTTCGGCCTATTGGTTAAAAAATGA
GCTGATTTAACAAAAATTTAACGCGAATTTTAACAAAATATTAACGCTTACAATTTAGGTGGCACTTTTC
GGGGAAATGTGCGCGGAACCCCTATTTGTTTATTTTTCTAAATACATTCAAATATGTATCCGCTCATGAG
ACAATAACCCTGATAAATGCTTCAATAATATTGAAAAAGGAAGAGTATGAGTATTCAACATTTCCGTGTC
GCCCTTATTCCCTTTTTTGCGGCATTTTGCCTTCCTGTTTTTGCTCACCCAGAAACGCTGGTGAAAGTAA
AAGATGCTGAAGATCAGTTGGGTGCACGAGTGGGTTACATCGAACTGGATCTCAACAGCGGTAAGATCCT
TGAGAGTTTTCGCCCCGAAGAACGTTTTCCAATGATGAGCACTTTTAAAGTTCTGCTATGTGGCGCGGTA
TTATCCCGTATTGACGCCGGGCAAGAGCAACTCGGTCGCCGCATACACTATTCTCAGAATGACTTGGTTG
AGTACTCACCAGTCACAGAAAAGCATCTTACGGATGGCATGACAGTAAGAGAATTATGCAGTGCTGCCAT
AACCATGAGTGATAACACTGCGGCCAACTTACTTCTGACAACGATCGGAGGACCGAAGGAGCTAACCGCT
TTTTTGCACAACATGGGGGATCATGTAACTCGCCTTGATCGTTGGGAACCGGAGCTGAATGAAGCCATAC
CAAACGACGAGCGTGACACCACGATGCCTGTAGCAATGGCAACAACGTTGCGCAAACTATTAACTGGCGA
ACTACTTACTCTAGCTTCCCGGCAACAATTAATAGACTGGATGGAGGCGGATAAAGTTGCAGGACCACTT
CTGCGCTCGGCCCTTCCGGCTGGCTGGTTTATTGCTGATAAATCTGGAGCCGGTGAGCGTGGGTCTCGCG
GTATCATTGCAGCACTGGGGCCAGATGGTAAGCCCTCCCGTATCGTAGTTATCTACACGACGGGGAGTCA
GGCAACTATGGATGAACGAAATAGACAGATCGCTGAGATAGGTGCCTCACTGATTAAGCATTGGTAACTG
TCAGACCAAGTTTACTCATATATACTTTAGATTGATTTAAAACTTCATTTTTAATTTAAAAGGATCTAGG
TGAAGATCCTTTTTGATAATCTCATGACCAAAATCCCTTAACGTGAGTTTTCGTTCCACTGAGCGTCAGA
CCCCGTAGAAAAGATCAAAGGATCTTCTTGAGATCCTTTTTTTCTGCGCGTAATCTGCTGCTTGCAAACA
AAAAAACCACCGCTACCAGCGGTGGTTTGTTTGCCGGATCAAGAGCTACCAACTCTTTTTCCGAAGGTAA
CTGGCTTCAGCAGAGCGCAGATACCAAATACTGTTCTTCTAGTGTAGCCGTAGTTAGGCCACCACTTCAA
GAACTCTGTAGCACCGCCTACATACCTCGCTCTGCTAATCCTGTTACCAGTGGCTGCTGCCAGTGGCGAT
AAGTCGTGTCTTACCGGGTTGGACTCAAGACGATAGTTACCGGATAAGGCGCAGCGGTCGGGCTGAACGG
GGGGTTCGTGCACACAGCCCAGCTTGGAGCGAACGACCTACACCGAACTGAGATACCTACAGCGTGAGCT
ATGAGAAAGCGCCACGCTTCCCGAAGGGAGAAAGGCGGACAGGTATCCGGTAAGCGGCAGGGTCGGAACA
GGAGAGCGCACGAGGGAGCTTCCAGGGGGAAACGCCTGGTATCTTTATAGTCCTGTCGGGTTTCGCCACC
TCTGACTTGAGCGTCGATTTTTGTGATGCTCGTCAGGGGGGCGGAGCCTATGGAAAAACGCCAGCAACGC
GGCCTTTTTACGGTTCCTGGCCTTTTGCTGGCCTTTTGCTCACATGTTCTTTCCTGCGTTATCCCCTGAT
TCTGTGGATAACCGTATTACCGCCTTTGAGTGAGCTGATACCGCTCGCCGCAGCCGAACGACCGAGCGCA
GCGAGTCAGTGAGCGAGGAAGCGGAAGAGCGCCCAATACGCAAACCGCCTCTCCCCGCGCGTTGGCCGAT
TCATTAATGCAGCTGGCACGACAGGTTTCCCGACTGGAAAGCGGGCAGTGAGCGCAACGCAATTAATGTG
AGTTAGCTCACTCATTAGGCACCCCAGGCTTTACACTTTATGCTTCCGGCTCGTATGTTGTGTGGAATTG
TGAGCGGATAACAATTTCACACAGGAAACAGCTATGACCATGATTACGCCAAGCGCGCAATTAACCCTCA
CTAAAGGGAACAAAAGCTGGAGCTGCAAGC
