>Addgene plasmid #142470 | TFORF0159 | depositor partial sequence | sequence record 279548 | Insert
ACCGCCACCATGGCGTCCACGGATTACAGTACCTATAGCCAAGCTGCAGCGCAGCAGGGCTACAGTGCTT
ACACCGCCCAGCCCACTCAAGGATATGCACAGACCACCCAGGCATATGGGCAACAAAGCTATGGAACCTA
TGGACAGCCCACTGATGTCAGCTATACCCAGGCTCAGACCACTGCAACCTATGGGCAGACCGCCTATGCA
ACTTCTTATGGACAGCCTCCCACTGGTTATACTACTCCAACTGCCCCCCAGGCATACAGCCAGCCTGTCC
AGGGGTATGGCACTGGTGCTTATGATACCACCACTGCTACAGTCACCACCACCCAGGCCTCCTATGCAGC
TCAGTCTGCATATGGCACTCAGCCTGCTTATCCAGCCTATGGGCAGCAGCCAGCAGCCACTGCACCTACA
AGACCGCAGGATGGAAACAAGCCCACTGAGACTAGTCAACCTCAATCTAGCACAGGGGGTTACAACCAGC
CCAGCCTAGGATATGGACAGAGTAACTACAGTTATCCCCAGGTACCTGGGAGCTACCCCATGCAGCCAGT
CACTGCACCTCCATCCTACCCTCCTACCAGCTATTCCTCTACACAGCCGACTAGTTATGATCAGAGCAGT
TACTCTCAGCAGAACACCTATGGGCAACCGAGCAGCTATGGACAGCAGAGTAGCTATGGTCAACAAAGCA
GCTATGGGCAGCAGCCTCCCACTAGTTACCCACCCCAAACTGGATCCTACAGCCAAGCTCCAAGTCAATA
TAGCCAACAGAGCAGCAGCTACGGGCAGCAGAGTTCATTCCGACAGGACCACCCCAGTAGCATGGGTGTT
TATGGGCAGGAGTCTGGAGGATTTTCCGGACCAGGAGAGAACCGGAGCATGAGTGGCCCTGATAACCGGG
GCAGGGGAAGAGGGGGATTTGATCGTGGAGGCATGAGCAGAGGTGGGCGGGGAGGAGGACGCGGTGGAAT
GGGGTTACAAAGTGAGAGCCTTGTATACACTTCAATACTTAAAAAGTACCCGTACTCAGTACTCAGCCGG
CAGCATAATGAAAAGTGGGACTAGTAATGAACTAGTCCGTAACTTGAAAGTATTTCGATTTCTTGGCTTT
ATATATCTTGTGGAAAGGACGAGTCAGGGTTGATAGTGGCTAACTC
