>Addgene plasmid #142470 | TFORF0159 | depositor partial sequence | sequence record 279549 | Barcode
GTCAGGGTTGATAGTGGCTAACTC
